Addgene plasmid #236993: HaloTag-CCDC6 Vector
Depositing lab: Promega Corporation.
Backbone
  Vector backbone: pFC221K HaloTag(R) CMV-Blast BiBRET Vector
  Vector type: Mammalian Expression
  Selectable markers: Blasticidin
Growth in bacteria
  Bacterial resistance: Kanamycin, 50 μg/mL
  Growth temperature: 37°C
  Growth strain: DH5alpha
  Copy number: High Copy
Gene/Insert
  Gene/Insert name: CCDC6
  Species: H. sapiens (human)
  Mutation: None
  Entrez Gene: CCDC6 (a.k.a. D10S170, H4, PTC, PTC1, TPC, TST1)
  Promoter: CMV
  Tag / fusion protein: HaloTag (R) (N terminal on backbone)
  Cloning method: Other
How to cite: HaloTag-CCDC6 Vector was a gift from Promega Corporation (Addgene plasmid # 236993 ; http://n2t.net/addgene:236993 ; RRID:Addgene_236993)
