[The description below was written by a language model from this plasmid's Addgene catalogue record and pLannotate feature annotations shown in this document.]
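Description:
HaloTag-CCDC6 Vector is a mammalian expression plasmid of about 6.6 kb, built on the pFC221K HaloTag CMV-Blast BiBRET backbone, that expresses human CCDC6 (coiled-coil domain containing 6; no mutations recorded) fused at its N-terminus to HaloTag. It is propagated in E. coli as a high-copy plasmid through a ColE1/pUC-type origin. Bacterial selection is with kanamycin, provided by an nptII (neo) coding sequence under the synthetic bacterial EM7 promoter. A single loxP site is annotated just upstream of this cassette, but the record does not explain its purpose.

The expression unit starts with the human cytomegalovirus immediate-early enhancer and promoter, followed by a chimeric β-globin/immunoglobulin intron, a standard element for improving transcript processing and expression. A T7 promoter sits just before the open reading frame and would allow in vitro transcription or cell-free expression. The reading frame encodes HaloTag, a modified bacterial dehalogenase that bonds covalently to chloroalkane ligands. It is followed by a TEV protease recognition site, which allows the tag to be cleaved off, and then by the CCDC6 coding sequence. A short multiple cloning site remnant and an SV40 polyadenylation signal lie downstream. A separate cassette on the opposite strand uses the SV40 enhancer/early promoter to drive blasticidin S deaminase, ending in a synthetic poly(A) signal, so that transfected mammalian cells can be selected with blasticidin.

The record does not state a specific application. The HaloTag fusion suits fluorescent ligand labelling, imaging and covalent capture of CCDC6. The backbone name also suggests use as a HaloTag acceptor partner in bioluminescence resonance energy transfer assays of protein interactions.
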