Features (pLannotate 1.2.2; 19 found; start..end, strand, type, name):
     61..182     -  polyA_signal   SV40 poly(A) signal: SV40 polyadenylation signal
    205..273     -  CDS            large T antigen (fragment): large T antigen from SV40 (simian virus 40)
    297..330     +  protein_bind   loxP: Cre-mediated recombination occurs in the 8-bp core sequence (GCATACAT). Cre recombinase
    340..387     +  promoter       EM7 promoter: synthetic bacterial promoter&nbsp
    419..1210    +  CDS            neo: KKA2_KLEPN - Also known as kan, nptII. Experimental evidence at protein level: Swiss-Prot protein existence level 1. Resistance to kanamycin, neomycin, paromomycin, ribostamycin, butirosin and gentamicin B. From Klebsiella pneumoniae.
   1371..1959    -  rep_origin     ori: high-copy-number ColE1/pMB1/pBR322/pUC origin of replication
   2085..2133    -  polyA_signal   poly(A) signal: synthetic polyadenylation signal
   2157..2555    -  CDS            BSD: blasticidin S deaminase; Aspergillus terreus BSD; confers resistance to blasticidin
   2586..2943    -  promoter       SV40 promoter: SV40 enhancer and early promoter
   3022..3103    -  polyA_signal   SV40 poly(A) signal: SV40 polyadenylation signal
   3126..3209    -  CDS            large T antigen (fragment): large T antigen from SV40 (simian virus 40)
   3274..3639    +  enhancer       CMV enhancer: human cytomegalovirus immediate early enhancer
   3641..3840    +  promoter       CMV promoter: human cytomegalovirus (CMV) immediate early promoter
   3979..4111    +  intron         chimeric intron: chimera between introns from human β-globin and immunoglobulin heavy chain genes
   4155..4173    +  promoter       T7 promoter: promoter for bacteriophage T7 RNA polymerase
   4189..5079    +  CDS            HaloTag®: modified bacterial dehalogenase that forms covalent bonds with chloroalkane derivatives
   5092..5112    +  CDS            TEV site: tobacco etch virus (TEV) protease recognition and cleavage site
   5128..6549    +  CDS            CCDC6 (sequence withheld): CCDC6_HUMAN - Also known as D10S170, TST1. Experimental evidence at protein level: Swiss-Prot protein existence level 1. From Homo sapiens (Human).
   6558..12      +  misc_feature   MCS (across the origin): pUC18/19 multiple cloning site
>Addgene plasmid #236993 | HaloTag-CCDC6 Vector | addgene full sequence | sequence record 471652 | Addgene NGS Result
GGCATGCAAGCTGATTTGGCTGCTGCCACCGCTGAGCAAGGCCGCTTCGAGCAGACATGATAAGATACAT
TGATGAGTTTGGACAAACCACAACTAGAATGCAGTGAAAAAAATGCTTTATTTGTGAAATTTGTGATGCT
ATTGCTTTATTTGTAACCATTATAAGCTGCAATAAACAAGTTAACAACAACAATTGCATTCATTTTATGT
TTCAGGTTCAGGGGGAGATGTGGGAGGTTTTTTTAAGCAAGTAAAACCTCTACAAATGTGGTAAAATCTT
AATTAAGAATTCTAATATAACTTCGTATAGCATACATTATACGAAGTTATGGATCCACTGTTGACAATTA
ATCATCGGCATAGTATATCGGCATAGTATAATACGACAAGGTGAGGAACTAAACCCAGGAGGCAGATCAT
GATTGAACAAGATGGATTGCACGCAGGTTCTCCGGCCGCTTGGGTGGAGAGGCTATTCGGCTATGACTGG
GCACAACAGACAATCGGCTGCTCTGATGCCGCCGTGTTCCGGCTGTCAGCGCAGGGGCGCCCGGTTCTTT
TTGTCAAGACCGACCTGTCCGGTGCCCTGAATGAACTGCAGGACGAGGCAGCGCGGCTATCGTGGCTGGC
CACGACGGGCGTTCCTTGCGCAGCTGTGCTCGACGTTGTCACTGAAGCGGGAAGGGACTGGCTGCTATTG
GGCGAAGTGCCGGGGCAGGATCTCCTGTCATCTCACCTTGCTCCTGCCGAGAAAGTATCCATCATGGCTG
ATGCAATGCGGCGGCTGCATACGCTTGATCCGGCTACCTGCCCATTCGACCACCAAGCGAAACATCGCAT
CGAGCGAGCACGTACTCGGATGGAAGCCGGTCTTGTCGATCAGGATGATCTGGACGAAGAGCATCAGGGG
CTCGCGCCAGCCGAACTGTTCGCCAGGCTCAAGGCGCGCATGCCCGACGGCGAGGATCTCGTCGTGACCC
ATGGCGATGCCTGCTTGCCGAATATCATGGTGGAAAATGGCCGCTTTTCTGGATTCATCGACTGTGGCCG
GCTGGGTGTGGCGGACCGCTATCAGGACATAGCGTTGGCTACCCGTGATATTGCTGAAGAGCTTGGCGGC
GAATGGGCTGACCGCTTCCTCGTGCTTTACGGTATCGCCGCTCCCGATTCGCAGCGCATCGCCTTCTATC
GCCTTCTTGACGAGTTCTTCTGATTCGAAATGACCGACCAAGCGACGCCCAACCGGTATCAGCTCACTCA
AAGGCGGTAATACGGTTATCCACAGAATCAGGGGATAACGCAGGAAAGAACATGTGAGCAAAAGGCCAGC
AAAAGGCCAGGAACCGTAAAAAGGCCGCGTTGCTGGCGTTTTTCCATAGGCTCCGCCCCCCTGACGAGCA
TCACAAAAATCGACGCTCAAGTCAGAGGTGGCGAAACCCGACAGGACTATAAAGATACCAGGCGTTTCCC
CCTGGAAGCTCCCTCGTGCGCTCTCCTGTTCCGACCCTGCCGCTTACCGGATACCTGTCCGCCTTTCTCC
CTTCGGGAAGCGTGGCGCTTTCTCATAGCTCACGCTGTAGGTATCTCAGTTCGGTGTAGGTCGTTCGCTC
CAAGCTGGGCTGTGTGCACGAACCCCCCGTTCAGCCCGACCGCTGCGCCTTATCCGGTAACTATCGTCTT
GAGTCCAACCCGGTAAGACACGACTTATCGCCACTGGCAGCAGCCACTGGTAACAGGATTAGCAGAGCGA
GGTATGTAGGCGGTGCTACAGAGTTCTTGAAGTGGTGGCCTAACTACGGCTACACTAGAAGGACAGTATT
TGGTATCTGCGCTCTGCTGAAGCCAGTTACCTTCGGAAAAAGAGTTGGTAGCTCTTGATCCGGCAAACAA
ACCACCGCTGGTAGCGGTGGTTTTTTTGTTTGCAAGCAGCAGATTACGCGCAGAAAAAAAGGATTTCAAG
AAGATCCTTTGATCTTTTCTACGGGGTCTGACGCTCAGTGGAACGAAAACTCACGTTAAGGGATTTTGGT
CATGAGATTATCAAAAAGGATCTTCACCTAGATCCTTTTATAGTCCGGAATCGTCACACAAAAAACCAAC
ACACAGATGTAATGAAAATAAAGATATTTTATTGCGGCCATCGTGATGGCTAGAGTTTAGCCCTCCCACA
CATAACCAGAGGGCAGCAATTCACGAATCCCAACTGCCGTCGGCTGTCCATCACTGTCCTTCACTATGGC
TTTGATCCCAGGATGCAGATCGAGAAGCACCTGTCGGCACCGTCCGCAGGGGCTCAAGATGCCCCTGTTC
TCATTTCCGATCGCGACGATACAAGTCAGGTTGCCAGCTGCCGCAGCAGCAGCAGTGCCCAGCACCACGA
GTTCTGCACAAGGTCCCCCAGTAAAATGATATACATTGACACCAGTGAAGATGCGGCCGTCGCTAGAGAG
AGCTGCGCTGGCGACGCTGTAGTCTTCAGAGATGGGGATGCTGTTGATTGTAGCCGTTGCTCTTTCAATG
AGGGTGGATTCTTCTTGAGACAAAGGCTTGGCCATGGTGGCGCTAGTGTCAGAAGAATCGAGCTTTTTGC
AAAAGCCTAGGCCTCCAAAAAAGCCTCCTCACTACTTCTGGAATAGCTCAGAGGCCGAGGCGGCCTCGGC
CTCTGCATAAATAAAAAAAATTAGTCAGCCATGGGGCGGAGAATGGGCGGAACTGGGCGGAGTTAGGGGC
GGGATGGGCGGAGTTAGGGGCGGGACTATGGTTGCTGACTAATTGAGATGCATGCTTTGCATACTTCTGC
CTGCTGGGGAGCCTGGGGACTTTCCACACCTGGTTGCTGACTAATTGAGATGCATGCTTTGCATACTTCT
GCCTGCTGGGGAGCCTGGGGACTTTCCACACCCTAACTGACACACATTCCACAGCTGGTTCTTTCCGCCT
CAGAAGGTACCTAACCAAGTTCCTCTTTCAGAGGTTATTTCAGGCCATGGTGCTGCGCAAGACGCGTTAA
TTAAGACGTCGGCAGTGAAAAAAATGCTTTATTTGTGAAATTTGTGATGCTATTGCTTTATTTGTAACCA
TTATAAGCTGCAATAAACAAGTTAACAACAACAATTGCATTCATTTTATGTTTCAGGTTCAGGGGGAGGT
GTGGGAGGTTTTTTAAAGCAAGTAAAACCTCTACAAATGTGGTATGGCTGATTATGATCCGCGGCCGCAA
TACGTCGACGTTATCAGCTGACTTCGTACGAGAGCCTAGGATTATGGCGCGCCACTAGTTATTAATAGTA
ATCAATTACGGGGTCATTAGTTCATAGCCCATATATGGAGTTCCGCGTTACATAACTTACGGTAAATGGC
CCGCCTGGCTGACCGCCCAACGACCCCCGCCCATTGACGTCAATAATGACGTATGTTCCCATAGTAACGC
CAATAGGGACTTTCCATTGACGTCAATGGGTGGAGTATTTACGGTAAACTGCCCACTTGGCAGTACATCA
AGTGTATCATATGCCAAGTCCGCCCCCTATTGACGTCAATGACGGTAAATGGCCCGCCTGGCATTATGCC
CAGTACATGACCTTACGGGACTTTCCTACTTGGCAGTACATCTACGTATTAGTCATCGCTATTACCATGG
TGATGCGGTTTTGGCAGTACACCAATGGGCGTGGATAGCGGTTTGACTCACGGGGATTTCCAAGTCTCCA
CCCCATTGACGTCAATGGGAGTTTGTTTTGGCACCAAAATCAACGGGACTTTCCAAAATGTCGTAATAAC
CCCGCCCCGTTGACGCAAATGGGCGGTAGGCGTGTACGGTGGGAGGTCTATATAAGCAGAGCTGGTTTAG
TGAACCGTCAGATCACTAGAAGCTTTATTGCGGTAGTTTATCACAGTTAAATTGCTAACGCAGTCAGTGC
TTCTGACACAACAGTCTCGAACTTAAGCTGCAGAAGTTGGTCGTGAGGCACTGGGCAGGTAAGTATCAAG
GTTACAAGACAGGTTTAAGGAGACCAATAGAAACTGGGCTTGTCGAGACAGAGAAGACTCTTGCGTTTCT
GATAGGCACCTATTGGTCTTACTGACATCCACTTTGCCTTTCTCTCCACAGGTGTCCACTCCCAGTTCAA
TTACAGCTCTTAAGGCTAGAGTATTAATACGACTCACTATAGGGCTAGCAAAGCCACCATGGCAGAAATC
GGTACTGGCTTTCCATTCGACCCCCATTATGTGGAAGTCCTGGGCGAGCGCATGCACTACGTCGATGTTG
GTCCGCGCGATGGCACCCCTGTGCTGTTCCTGCACGGTAACCCGACCTCCTCCTACGTGTGGCGCAACAT
CATCCCGCATGTTGCACCGACCCATCGCTGCATTGCTCCAGACCTGATCGGTATGGGCAAATCCGACAAA
CCAGACCTGGGTTATTTCTTCGACGACCACGTCCGCTTCATGGATGCCTTCATCGAAGCCCTGGGTCTGG
AAGAGGTCGTCCTGGTCATTCACGACTGGGGCTCCGCTCTGGGTTTCCACTGGGCCAAGCGCAATCCAGA
GCGCGTCAAAGGTATTGCATTTATGGAGTTCATCCGCCCTATCCCGACCTGGGACGAATGGCCAGAATTT
GCCCGCGAGACCTTCCAGGCCTTCCGCACCACCGACGTCGGCCGCAAGCTGATCATCGATCAGAACGTTT
TTATCGAGGGTACGCTGCCGATGGGTGTCGTCCGCCCGCTGACTGAAGTCGAGATGGACCATTACCGCGA
GCCGTTCCTGAATCCTGTTGACCGCGAGCCACTGTGGCGCTTCCCAAACGAGCTGCCAATCGCCGGTGAG
CCAGCGAACATCGTCGCGCTGGTCGAAGAATACATGGACTGGCTGCACCAGTCCCCTGTCCCGAAGCTGC
TGTTCTGGGGCACCCCAGGCGTTCTGATCCCACCGGCCGAAGCCGCTCGCCTGGCCAAAAGCCTGCCTAA
CTGCAAGGCTGTGGACATCGGCCCGGGTCTGAATCTGCTGCAAGAAGACAACCCGGACCTGATCGGCAGC
GAGATCGCGCGCTGGCTGTCGACGCTCGAGATTTCCGGCGAGCCAACCACTGAGGATCTGTACTTTCAGA
GCGATAACGCGATCGCC
[1422 nt withheld, positions 5128-6549]
GTTTAAACGAATTCGGGCTCGGTACCCGGGGATCCTCTAGAGTCGACCTGCA
