>Addgene plasmid #236993 | HaloTag-CCDC6 Vector | depositor partial sequence | sequence record 470528 | HaloTag-CCDC6 Vector sequence 1439 bps
GCGATCGCC
[1422 nt withheld, positions 10-1431]
GTTTAAAC
